Addgene plasmid #187460: iMAP-61
Purpose: gRNA array of iMAP-61
Depositing lab: Tian Chi. Depositing organization: ShanghaiTech University. Publication: Large-scale multiplexed mosaic CRISPR perturbation in the whole organism. Liu B, Jing Z, Zhang X, Chen Y, Mao S, Kaundal R, Zou Y, Wei G, Zang Y, Wang X, Lin W, Di M, Sun Y, Chen Q, Li Y, Xia J, Sun J, Lin CP, Huang X, Chi T. Cell. 2022 Aug 4;185(16):3008-3024.e16. doi: 10.1016/j.cell.2022.06.039. Epub 2022 Jul 22. PubMed 35870449.
Backbone
  Vector backbone: unknown
  Vector type: Mammalian Expression ; piggyBac
Growth in bacteria
  Bacterial resistance: Ampicillin, 100 μg/mL
  Growth temperature: 30°C
  Growth strain: NEB Stable
  Copy number: High Copy
Gene/Insert
  Gene/Insert name: sgRNA array
  Insert size (bp): 13634
  Promoter: modified U6
  Cloning method: Ligation Independent Cloning
  Sequencing primers: 5′ CATTTCCCCGAAAAGTGCCACCTG; 3′ GCTCACATGTTCTTTCCTGCG
Terms and licenses: Academic/Nonprofit Terms; Industry Terms: Not Available to Industry
How to cite: iMAP-61 was a gift from Tian Chi (Addgene plasmid # 187460 ; http://n2t.net/addgene:187460 ; RRID:Addgene_187460)
