[The description below was written by a language model from this plasmid's Addgene catalogue record and pLannotate feature annotations shown in this document.]
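Description:
iMAP-61 is a 15.6 kb piggyBac-type mammalian expression plasmid carrying a long, highly repetitive sgRNA array. The backbone itself is recorded as unknown. In bacteria it is a high-copy plasmid selected with ampicillin through a β-lactamase (AmpR) gene and its native promoter. The recombination-deficient host listed for propagation fits the repetitiveness of the insert. The visible part of the feature table shows no origin of replication or piggyBac terminal repeats. The table is truncated near its end, however, so the last few annotations cannot be assessed.

The payload is listed as a roughly 13.6 kb sgRNA array under a "modified U6" promoter, and the annotation detects it as a fragment of the mouse U6 RNA polymerase III promoter. Just downstream of this single promoter is a partial match to a lox site, called loxP511 by the annotation software. This is followed by about sixty tandem units of roughly 165 bp, all in the same orientation. Each unit has a short unannotated stretch, presumably holding the guide spacer, then an S. pyogenes Cas9 tracrRNA/scaffold fragment and another lox-type site. The lox calls are partial matches only, so the exact lox variant should not be assumed from them. With this layout, only the guide next to the U6 promoter would be expected to be transcribed. Cre-mediated deletion between same-orientation lox sites can remove intervening units and bring a different, distal guide next to the promoter.

The name and associated publication title indicate use in large-scale multiplexed mosaic CRISPR perturbation in a whole organism, where different cells carrying the integrated transposon express different guides after Cre recombination. The record does not list the target genes of the individual guides, and no Cas9, Cre or transposase is annotated in the visible table.
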