Features (pLannotate 1.2.2; 133 found; start..end, strand, type, name):
    108..968     -  CDS            AmpR: β-lactamase; bla; confers resistance to ampicillin, carbenicillin, and related antibiotics
    969..1073    -  promoter       AmpR promoter: bla
   1529..1796    +  promoter       U6 promoter (fragment): RNA polymerase III promoter for mouse U6 snRNA (Das et al., 1988)
   1802..1830    +  protein_bind   loxP511 (fragment): Cre-mediated recombination occurs in the 8-bp core sequence (GTATACAT). loxP511 sites are compatible with each other, but incompatible with wild-type loxP sites. Cre recombinase
   1881..1948    +  misc_RNA       tracrRNA (fragment): trans-activating CRISPR RNA for the Streptococcus pyogenes CRISPR/Cas9 system
   1966..1989    +  protein_bind   loxP511 (fragment): Cre-mediated recombination occurs in the 8-bp core sequence (GTATACAT). loxP511 sites are compatible with each other, but incompatible with wild-type loxP sites. Cre recombinase
   2050..2117    +  misc_RNA       tracrRNA (fragment): trans-activating CRISPR RNA for the Streptococcus pyogenes CRISPR/Cas9 system
   2131..2154    +  protein_bind   loxP511 (fragment): Cre-mediated recombination occurs in the 8-bp core sequence (GTATACAT). loxP511 sites are compatible with each other, but incompatible with wild-type loxP sites. Cre recombinase
   2215..2282    +  misc_RNA       tracrRNA (fragment): trans-activating CRISPR RNA for the Streptococcus pyogenes CRISPR/Cas9 system
   2296..2319    +  protein_bind   loxP511 (fragment): Cre-mediated recombination occurs in the 8-bp core sequence (GTATACAT). loxP511 sites are compatible with each other, but incompatible with wild-type loxP sites. Cre recombinase
   2380..2447    +  misc_RNA       tracrRNA (fragment): trans-activating CRISPR RNA for the Streptococcus pyogenes CRISPR/Cas9 system
   2461..2484    +  protein_bind   loxP511 (fragment): Cre-mediated recombination occurs in the 8-bp core sequence (GTATACAT). loxP511 sites are compatible with each other, but incompatible with wild-type loxP sites. Cre recombinase
   2545..2612    +  misc_RNA       tracrRNA (fragment): trans-activating CRISPR RNA for the Streptococcus pyogenes CRISPR/Cas9 system
   2626..2649    +  protein_bind   loxP511 (fragment): Cre-mediated recombination occurs in the 8-bp core sequence (GTATACAT). loxP511 sites are compatible with each other, but incompatible with wild-type loxP sites. Cre recombinase
   2710..2777    +  misc_RNA       tracrRNA (fragment): trans-activating CRISPR RNA for the Streptococcus pyogenes CRISPR/Cas9 system
   2791..2814    +  protein_bind   loxP511 (fragment): Cre-mediated recombination occurs in the 8-bp core sequence (GTATACAT). loxP511 sites are compatible with each other, but incompatible with wild-type loxP sites. Cre recombinase
   2875..2942    +  misc_RNA       tracrRNA (fragment): trans-activating CRISPR RNA for the Streptococcus pyogenes CRISPR/Cas9 system
   2955..2978    +  protein_bind   loxP511 (fragment): Cre-mediated recombination occurs in the 8-bp core sequence (GTATACAT). loxP511 sites are compatible with each other, but incompatible with wild-type loxP sites. Cre recombinase
   3039..3106    +  misc_RNA       tracrRNA (fragment): trans-activating CRISPR RNA for the Streptococcus pyogenes CRISPR/Cas9 system
   3120..3143    +  protein_bind   loxP511 (fragment): Cre-mediated recombination occurs in the 8-bp core sequence (GTATACAT). loxP511 sites are compatible with each other, but incompatible with wild-type loxP sites. Cre recombinase
   3204..3271    +  misc_RNA       tracrRNA (fragment): trans-activating CRISPR RNA for the Streptococcus pyogenes CRISPR/Cas9 system
   3285..3308    +  protein_bind   loxP511 (fragment): Cre-mediated recombination occurs in the 8-bp core sequence (GTATACAT). loxP511 sites are compatible with each other, but incompatible with wild-type loxP sites. Cre recombinase
   3369..3436    +  misc_RNA       tracrRNA (fragment): trans-activating CRISPR RNA for the Streptococcus pyogenes CRISPR/Cas9 system
   3450..3473    +  protein_bind   loxP511 (fragment): Cre-mediated recombination occurs in the 8-bp core sequence (GTATACAT). loxP511 sites are compatible with each other, but incompatible with wild-type loxP sites. Cre recombinase
   3534..3601    +  misc_RNA       tracrRNA (fragment): trans-activating CRISPR RNA for the Streptococcus pyogenes CRISPR/Cas9 system
   3615..3638    +  protein_bind   loxP511 (fragment): Cre-mediated recombination occurs in the 8-bp core sequence (GTATACAT). loxP511 sites are compatible with each other, but incompatible with wild-type loxP sites. Cre recombinase
   3699..3766    +  misc_RNA       tracrRNA (fragment): trans-activating CRISPR RNA for the Streptococcus pyogenes CRISPR/Cas9 system
   3780..3803    +  protein_bind   loxP511 (fragment): Cre-mediated recombination occurs in the 8-bp core sequence (GTATACAT). loxP511 sites are compatible with each other, but incompatible with wild-type loxP sites. Cre recombinase
   3864..3931    +  misc_RNA       tracrRNA (fragment): trans-activating CRISPR RNA for the Streptococcus pyogenes CRISPR/Cas9 system
   3944..3967    +  protein_bind   loxP511 (fragment): Cre-mediated recombination occurs in the 8-bp core sequence (GTATACAT). loxP511 sites are compatible with each other, but incompatible with wild-type loxP sites. Cre recombinase
   4028..4095    +  misc_RNA       tracrRNA (fragment): trans-activating CRISPR RNA for the Streptococcus pyogenes CRISPR/Cas9 system
   4109..4132    +  protein_bind   loxP511 (fragment): Cre-mediated recombination occurs in the 8-bp core sequence (GTATACAT). loxP511 sites are compatible with each other, but incompatible with wild-type loxP sites. Cre recombinase
   4193..4260    +  misc_RNA       tracrRNA (fragment): trans-activating CRISPR RNA for the Streptococcus pyogenes CRISPR/Cas9 system
   4274..4297    +  protein_bind   loxP511 (fragment): Cre-mediated recombination occurs in the 8-bp core sequence (GTATACAT). loxP511 sites are compatible with each other, but incompatible with wild-type loxP sites. Cre recombinase
   4358..4425    +  misc_RNA       tracrRNA (fragment): trans-activating CRISPR RNA for the Streptococcus pyogenes CRISPR/Cas9 system
   4439..4462    +  protein_bind   loxP511 (fragment): Cre-mediated recombination occurs in the 8-bp core sequence (GTATACAT). loxP511 sites are compatible with each other, but incompatible with wild-type loxP sites. Cre recombinase
   4523..4590    +  misc_RNA       tracrRNA (fragment): trans-activating CRISPR RNA for the Streptococcus pyogenes CRISPR/Cas9 system
   4604..4627    +  protein_bind   loxP511 (fragment): Cre-mediated recombination occurs in the 8-bp core sequence (GTATACAT). loxP511 sites are compatible with each other, but incompatible with wild-type loxP sites. Cre recombinase
   4688..4755    +  misc_RNA       tracrRNA (fragment): trans-activating CRISPR RNA for the Streptococcus pyogenes CRISPR/Cas9 system
   4769..4792    +  protein_bind   loxP511 (fragment): Cre-mediated recombination occurs in the 8-bp core sequence (GTATACAT). loxP511 sites are compatible with each other, but incompatible with wild-type loxP sites. Cre recombinase
   4853..4920    +  misc_RNA       tracrRNA (fragment): trans-activating CRISPR RNA for the Streptococcus pyogenes CRISPR/Cas9 system
   4933..4956    +  protein_bind   loxP511 (fragment): Cre-mediated recombination occurs in the 8-bp core sequence (GTATACAT). loxP511 sites are compatible with each other, but incompatible with wild-type loxP sites. Cre recombinase
   5017..5084    +  misc_RNA       tracrRNA (fragment): trans-activating CRISPR RNA for the Streptococcus pyogenes CRISPR/Cas9 system
   5098..5121    +  protein_bind   loxP511 (fragment): Cre-mediated recombination occurs in the 8-bp core sequence (GTATACAT). loxP511 sites are compatible with each other, but incompatible with wild-type loxP sites. Cre recombinase
   5182..5249    +  misc_RNA       tracrRNA (fragment): trans-activating CRISPR RNA for the Streptococcus pyogenes CRISPR/Cas9 system
   5263..5286    +  protein_bind   loxP511 (fragment): Cre-mediated recombination occurs in the 8-bp core sequence (GTATACAT). loxP511 sites are compatible with each other, but incompatible with wild-type loxP sites. Cre recombinase
   5347..5414    +  misc_RNA       tracrRNA (fragment): trans-activating CRISPR RNA for the Streptococcus pyogenes CRISPR/Cas9 system
   5428..5451    +  protein_bind   loxP511 (fragment): Cre-mediated recombination occurs in the 8-bp core sequence (GTATACAT). loxP511 sites are compatible with each other, but incompatible with wild-type loxP sites. Cre recombinase
   5512..5579    +  misc_RNA       tracrRNA (fragment): trans-activating CRISPR RNA for the Streptococcus pyogenes CRISPR/Cas9 system
   5593..5616    +  protein_bind   loxP511 (fragment): Cre-mediated recombination occurs in the 8-bp core sequence (GTATACAT). loxP511 sites are compatible with each other, but incompatible with wild-type loxP sites. Cre recombinase
   5677..5744    +  misc_RNA       tracrRNA (fragment): trans-activating CRISPR RNA for the Streptococcus pyogenes CRISPR/Cas9 system
   5758..5781    +  protein_bind   loxP511 (fragment): Cre-mediated recombination occurs in the 8-bp core sequence (GTATACAT). loxP511 sites are compatible with each other, but incompatible with wild-type loxP sites. Cre recombinase
   5842..5909    +  misc_RNA       tracrRNA (fragment): trans-activating CRISPR RNA for the Streptococcus pyogenes CRISPR/Cas9 system
   5922..5945    +  protein_bind   loxP511 (fragment): Cre-mediated recombination occurs in the 8-bp core sequence (GTATACAT). loxP511 sites are compatible with each other, but incompatible with wild-type loxP sites. Cre recombinase
   6006..6073    +  misc_RNA       tracrRNA (fragment): trans-activating CRISPR RNA for the Streptococcus pyogenes CRISPR/Cas9 system
   6087..6110    +  protein_bind   loxP511 (fragment): Cre-mediated recombination occurs in the 8-bp core sequence (GTATACAT). loxP511 sites are compatible with each other, but incompatible with wild-type loxP sites. Cre recombinase
   6171..6238    +  misc_RNA       tracrRNA (fragment): trans-activating CRISPR RNA for the Streptococcus pyogenes CRISPR/Cas9 system
   6252..6275    +  protein_bind   loxP511 (fragment): Cre-mediated recombination occurs in the 8-bp core sequence (GTATACAT). loxP511 sites are compatible with each other, but incompatible with wild-type loxP sites. Cre recombinase
   6336..6403    +  misc_RNA       tracrRNA (fragment): trans-activating CRISPR RNA for the Streptococcus pyogenes CRISPR/Cas9 system
   6417..6440    +  protein_bind   loxP511 (fragment): Cre-mediated recombination occurs in the 8-bp core sequence (GTATACAT). loxP511 sites are compatible with each other, but incompatible with wild-type loxP sites. Cre recombinase
   6501..6568    +  misc_RNA       tracrRNA (fragment): trans-activating CRISPR RNA for the Streptococcus pyogenes CRISPR/Cas9 system
   6582..6605    +  protein_bind   loxP511 (fragment): Cre-mediated recombination occurs in the 8-bp core sequence (GTATACAT). loxP511 sites are compatible with each other, but incompatible with wild-type loxP sites. Cre recombinase
   6666..6733    +  misc_RNA       tracrRNA (fragment): trans-activating CRISPR RNA for the Streptococcus pyogenes CRISPR/Cas9 system
   6747..6770    +  protein_bind   loxP511 (fragment): Cre-mediated recombination occurs in the 8-bp core sequence (GTATACAT). loxP511 sites are compatible with each other, but incompatible with wild-type loxP sites. Cre recombinase
   6831..6898    +  misc_RNA       tracrRNA (fragment): trans-activating CRISPR RNA for the Streptococcus pyogenes CRISPR/Cas9 system
   6911..6934    +  protein_bind   loxP511 (fragment): Cre-mediated recombination occurs in the 8-bp core sequence (GTATACAT). loxP511 sites are compatible with each other, but incompatible with wild-type loxP sites. Cre recombinase
   6995..7062    +  misc_RNA       tracrRNA (fragment): trans-activating CRISPR RNA for the Streptococcus pyogenes CRISPR/Cas9 system
   7076..7099    +  protein_bind   loxP511 (fragment): Cre-mediated recombination occurs in the 8-bp core sequence (GTATACAT). loxP511 sites are compatible with each other, but incompatible with wild-type loxP sites. Cre recombinase
   7160..7227    +  misc_RNA       tracrRNA (fragment): trans-activating CRISPR RNA for the Streptococcus pyogenes CRISPR/Cas9 system
   7241..7264    +  protein_bind   loxP511 (fragment): Cre-mediated recombination occurs in the 8-bp core sequence (GTATACAT). loxP511 sites are compatible with each other, but incompatible with wild-type loxP sites. Cre recombinase
   7325..7392    +  misc_RNA       tracrRNA (fragment): trans-activating CRISPR RNA for the Streptococcus pyogenes CRISPR/Cas9 system
   7406..7429    +  protein_bind   loxP511 (fragment): Cre-mediated recombination occurs in the 8-bp core sequence (GTATACAT). loxP511 sites are compatible with each other, but incompatible with wild-type loxP sites. Cre recombinase
   7490..7557    +  misc_RNA       tracrRNA (fragment): trans-activating CRISPR RNA for the Streptococcus pyogenes CRISPR/Cas9 system
   7571..7594    +  protein_bind   loxP511 (fragment): Cre-mediated recombination occurs in the 8-bp core sequence (GTATACAT). loxP511 sites are compatible with each other, but incompatible with wild-type loxP sites. Cre recombinase
   7655..7722    +  misc_RNA       tracrRNA (fragment): trans-activating CRISPR RNA for the Streptococcus pyogenes CRISPR/Cas9 system
   7736..7759    +  protein_bind   loxP511 (fragment): Cre-mediated recombination occurs in the 8-bp core sequence (GTATACAT). loxP511 sites are compatible with each other, but incompatible with wild-type loxP sites. Cre recombinase
   7820..7887    +  misc_RNA       tracrRNA (fragment): trans-activating CRISPR RNA for the Streptococcus pyogenes CRISPR/Cas9 system
   7900..7923    +  protein_bind   loxP511 (fragment): Cre-mediated recombination occurs in the 8-bp core sequence (GTATACAT). loxP511 sites are compatible with each other, but incompatible with wild-type loxP sites. Cre recombinase
   7984..8051    +  misc_RNA       tracrRNA (fragment): trans-activating CRISPR RNA for the Streptococcus pyogenes CRISPR/Cas9 system
   8065..8088    +  protein_bind   loxP511 (fragment): Cre-mediated recombination occurs in the 8-bp core sequence (GTATACAT). loxP511 sites are compatible with each other, but incompatible with wild-type loxP sites. Cre recombinase
   8149..8216    +  misc_RNA       tracrRNA (fragment): trans-activating CRISPR RNA for the Streptococcus pyogenes CRISPR/Cas9 system
   8230..8253    +  protein_bind   loxP511 (fragment): Cre-mediated recombination occurs in the 8-bp core sequence (GTATACAT). loxP511 sites are compatible with each other, but incompatible with wild-type loxP sites. Cre recombinase
   8314..8381    +  misc_RNA       tracrRNA (fragment): trans-activating CRISPR RNA for the Streptococcus pyogenes CRISPR/Cas9 system
   8395..8418    +  protein_bind   loxP511 (fragment): Cre-mediated recombination occurs in the 8-bp core sequence (GTATACAT). loxP511 sites are compatible with each other, but incompatible with wild-type loxP sites. Cre recombinase
   8479..8546    +  misc_RNA       tracrRNA (fragment): trans-activating CRISPR RNA for the Streptococcus pyogenes CRISPR/Cas9 system
   8560..8583    +  protein_bind   loxP511 (fragment): Cre-mediated recombination occurs in the 8-bp core sequence (GTATACAT). loxP511 sites are compatible with each other, but incompatible with wild-type loxP sites. Cre recombinase
   8644..8711    +  misc_RNA       tracrRNA (fragment): trans-activating CRISPR RNA for the Streptococcus pyogenes CRISPR/Cas9 system
   8725..8748    +  protein_bind   loxP511 (fragment): Cre-mediated recombination occurs in the 8-bp core sequence (GTATACAT). loxP511 sites are compatible with each other, but incompatible with wild-type loxP sites. Cre recombinase
   8809..8876    +  misc_RNA       tracrRNA (fragment): trans-activating CRISPR RNA for the Streptococcus pyogenes CRISPR/Cas9 system
   8889..8912    +  protein_bind   loxP511 (fragment): Cre-mediated recombination occurs in the 8-bp core sequence (GTATACAT). loxP511 sites are compatible with each other, but incompatible with wild-type loxP sites. Cre recombinase
   8973..9040    +  misc_RNA       tracrRNA (fragment): trans-activating CRISPR RNA for the Streptococcus pyogenes CRISPR/Cas9 system
   9054..9077    +  protein_bind   loxP511 (fragment): Cre-mediated recombination occurs in the 8-bp core sequence (GTATACAT). loxP511 sites are compatible with each other, but incompatible with wild-type loxP sites. Cre recombinase
   9138..9205    +  misc_RNA       tracrRNA (fragment): trans-activating CRISPR RNA for the Streptococcus pyogenes CRISPR/Cas9 system
   9219..9242    +  protein_bind   loxP511 (fragment): Cre-mediated recombination occurs in the 8-bp core sequence (GTATACAT). loxP511 sites are compatible with each other, but incompatible with wild-type loxP sites. Cre recombinase
   9303..9370    +  misc_RNA       tracrRNA (fragment): trans-activating CRISPR RNA for the Streptococcus pyogenes CRISPR/Cas9 system
   9384..9407    +  protein_bind   loxP511 (fragment): Cre-mediated recombination occurs in the 8-bp core sequence (GTATACAT). loxP511 sites are compatible with each other, but incompatible with wild-type loxP sites. Cre recombinase
   9468..9535    +  misc_RNA       tracrRNA (fragment): trans-activating CRISPR RNA for the Streptococcus pyogenes CRISPR/Cas9 system
   9549..9572    +  protein_bind   loxP511 (fragment): Cre-mediated recombination occurs in the 8-bp core sequence (GTATACAT). loxP511 sites are compatible with each other, but incompatible with wild-type loxP sites. Cre recombinase
   9633..9700    +  misc_RNA       tracrRNA (fragment): trans-activating CRISPR RNA for the Streptococcus pyogenes CRISPR/Cas9 system
   9714..9737    +  protein_bind   loxP511 (fragment): Cre-mediated recombination occurs in the 8-bp core sequence (GTATACAT). loxP511 sites are compatible with each other, but incompatible with wild-type loxP sites. Cre recombinase
   9798..9865    +  misc_RNA       tracrRNA (fragment): trans-activating CRISPR RNA for the Streptococcus pyogenes CRISPR/Cas9 system
   9878..9901    +  protein_bind   loxP511 (fragment): Cre-mediated recombination occurs in the 8-bp core sequence (GTATACAT). loxP511 sites are compatible with each other, but incompatible with wild-type loxP sites. Cre recombinase
   9962..10029   +  misc_RNA       tracrRNA (fragment): trans-activating CRISPR RNA for the Streptococcus pyogenes CRISPR/Cas9 system
  10043..10066   +  protein_bind   loxP511 (fragment): Cre-mediated recombination occurs in the 8-bp core sequence (GTATACAT). loxP511 sites are compatible with each other, but incompatible with wild-type loxP sites. Cre recombinase
  10127..10194   +  misc_RNA       tracrRNA (fragment): trans-activating CRISPR RNA for the Streptococcus pyogenes CRISPR/Cas9 system
  10208..10231   +  protein_bind   loxP511 (fragment): Cre-mediated recombination occurs in the 8-bp core sequence (GTATACAT). loxP511 sites are compatible with each other, but incompatible with wild-type loxP sites. Cre recombinase
  10292..10359   +  misc_RNA       tracrRNA (fragment): trans-activating CRISPR RNA for the Streptococcus pyogenes CRISPR/Cas9 system
  10373..10396   +  protein_bind   loxP511 (fragment): Cre-mediated recombination occurs in the 8-bp core sequence (GTATACAT). loxP511 sites are compatible with each other, but incompatible with wild-type loxP sites. Cre recombinase
  10457..10524   +  misc_RNA       tracrRNA (fragment): trans-activating CRISPR RNA for the Streptococcus pyogenes CRISPR/Cas9 system
  10538..10561   +  protein_bind   loxP511 (fragment): Cre-mediated recombination occurs in the 8-bp core sequence (GTATACAT). loxP511 sites are compatible with each other, but incompatible with wild-type loxP sites. Cre recombinase
  10622..10689   +  misc_RNA       tracrRNA (fragment): trans-activating CRISPR RNA for the Streptococcus pyogenes CRISPR/Cas9 system
  10703..10726   +  protein_bind   loxP511 (fragment): Cre-mediated recombination occurs in the 8-bp core sequence (GTATACAT). loxP511 sites are compatible with each other, but incompatible with wild-type loxP sites. Cre recombinase
  10787..10854   +  misc_RNA       tracrRNA (fragment): trans-activating CRISPR RNA for the Streptococcus pyogenes CRISPR/Cas9 system
  10867..10890   +  protein_bind   loxP511 (fragment): Cre-mediated recombination occurs in the 8-bp core sequence (GTATACAT). loxP511 sites are compatible with each other, but incompatible with wild-type loxP sites. Cre recombinase
  10951..11018   +  misc_RNA       tracrRNA (fragment): trans-activating CRISPR RNA for the Streptococcus pyogenes CRISPR/Cas9 system
  11032..11055   +  protein_bind   loxP511 (fragment): Cre-mediated recombination occurs in the 8-bp core sequence (GTATACAT). loxP511 sites are compatible with each other, but incompatible with wild-type loxP sites. Cre recombinase
  11116..11183   +  misc_RNA       tracrRNA (fragment): trans-activating CRISPR RNA for the Streptococcus pyogenes CRISPR/Cas9 system
  11197..11220   +  protein_bind   loxP511 (fragment): Cre-mediated recombination occurs in the 8-bp core sequence (GTATACAT). loxP511 sites are compatible with each other, but incompatible with wild-type loxP sites. Cre recombinase
  11281..11348   +  misc_RNA       tracrRNA (fragment): trans-activating CRISPR RNA for the Streptococcus pyogenes CRISPR/Cas9 system
  11362..11385   +  protein_bind   loxP511 (fragment): Cre-mediated recombination occurs in the 8-bp core sequence (GTATACAT). loxP511 sites are compatible with each other, but incompatible with wild-type loxP sites. Cre recombinase
  11446..11513   +  misc_RNA       tracrRNA (fragment): trans-activating CRISPR RNA for the Streptococcus pyogenes CRISPR/Cas9 system
  11527..11550   +  protein_bind   loxP511 (fragment): Cre-mediated recombination occurs in the 8-bp core sequence (GTATACAT). loxP511 sites are compatible with each other, but incompatible with wild-type loxP sites. Cre recombinase
  11611..11678   +  misc_RNA       tracrRNA (fragment): trans-activating CRISPR RNA for the Streptococcus pyogenes CRISPR/Cas9 system
  11692..11715   +  protein_bind   loxP511 (fragment): Cre-mediated recombination occurs in the 8-bp core sequence (GTATACAT). loxP511 sites are compatible with each other, but incompatible with wild-type loxP sites. Cre recombinase
  11776..11843   +  misc_RNA       tracrRNA (fragment): trans-activating CRISPR RNA for the Streptococcus pyogenes CRISPR/Cas9 system
  11864..11892   +  protein_bind   loxP511 (fragment): Cre-mediated recombination occurs in the 8-bp core sequence (GTATACAT). loxP511 sites are compatible with each other, but incompatible with wild-type loxP sites. Cre recombinase
  11904..11924   -  protein_bind   lac operator (fragment): The lac repressor binds to the lac operator to inhibit transcription in E. coli. This inhibition can be relieved by adding lactose or isopropyl-β-D-thiogalactopyranoside (IPTG). lac repressor encoded by lacI
  11949..12247   +  enhancer       CMV enhancer: human cytomegalovirus immediate early enhancer
  12249..12526   +  promoter       chicken β-actin promoter: No description available
  12527..13544   +  intron         chimeric intron: chimera between introns from chicken β-actin and rabbit β-globin
  13606..14315   +  CDS            mCherry (fragment): monomeric derivative of DsRed fluorescent protein (Shaner et al., 2004) mammalian codon-optimized
  14337..14471   -  polyA_signal   SV40 poly(A) signal: SV40 polyadenylation signal
  14971..15559   -  rep_origin     ori: high-copy-number ColE1/pMB1/pBR322/pUC origin of replication
>Addgene plasmid #187460 | iMAP-61 | addgene full sequence | sequence record 370145 | Addgene NGS Result
ATTTTGGTCATGAGATTATCAAAAAGGATCTTCACCTAGATCCTTTTAAATTAAAAATGAAGTTTTAAAT
CAATCTAAAGTATATATGAGTAAACTTGGTCTGACAGTTACCAATGCTTAATCAGTGAGGCACCTATCTC
AGCGATCTGTCTATTTCGTTCATCCATAGTTGCCTGACTCCCCGTCGTGTAGATAACTACGATACGGGAG
GGCTTACCATCTGGCCCCAGTGCTGCAATGATACCGCGAGATCCACGCTCACCGGCTCCAGATTTATCAG
CAATAAACCAGCCAGCCGGAAGGGCCGAGCGCAGAAGTGGTCCTGCAACTTTATCCGCCTCCATCCAGTC
TATTAATTGTTGCCGGGAAGCTAGAGTAAGTAGTTCGCCAGTTAATAGTTTGCGCAACGTTGTTGCCATT
GCTACAGGCATCGTGGTGTCACGCTCGTCGTTTGGTATGGCTTCATTCAGCTCCGGTTCCCAACGATCAA
GGCGAGTTACATGATCCCCCATGTTGTGCAAAAAAGCGGTTAGCTCCTTCGGTCCTCCGATCGTTGTCAG
AAGTAAGTTGGCCGCAGTGTTATCACTCATGGTTATGGCAGCACTGCATAATTCTCTTACTGTCATGCCA
TCCGTAAGATGCTTTTCTGTGACTGGTGAGTACTCAACCAAGTCATTCTGAGAATAGTGTATGCGGCGAC
CGAGTTGCTCTTGCCCGGCGTCAATACGGGATAATACCGCGCCACATAGCAGAACTTTAAAAGTGCTCAT
CATTGGAAAACGTTCTTCGGGGCGAAAACTCTCAAGGATCTTACCGCTGTTGAGATCCAGTTCGATGTAA
CCCACTCGTGCACCCAACTGATCTTCAGCATCTTTTACTTTCACCAGCGTTTCTGGGTGAGCAAAAACAG
GAAGGCAAAATGCCGCAAAAAAGGGAATAAGGGCGACACGGAAATGTTGAATACTCATACTCTTCCTTTT
TCAATATTATTGAAGCATTTATCAGGGTTATTGTCTCATGAGCGGATACATATTTGAATGTATTTAGAAA
AATAAACAAATAGGGGTTCCGCGCACATTTCCCCGAAAAGTGCCACCTGACGTCTAAGAAACCATTATTA
TCATGACATTAACCTATAAAAATAGGCGTATCACGAGGCCCTTTAGGCCTTTAACCCTAGAAAGATAGTC
TGCATAAAATTGACGCATGCATTCTTGAAATATTGCTCTCTCTTTCTAAATAGCGCGAATCCGTCGCTGT
GCATTTAGGACATCTCAGTCGCCGCTTGGAGCTCCCGTGAGGCGTGCTTGTCAATGCGGTAAGTGTCACT
GATTTTGAACTATAACGACCGCGTGAGTCAAAATGACGCATGATTATCTTTTACGTGACTTTTAAGATTT
AACTCATACGATAATTATATTGTTATTTCATGTTCTACTTACGTGATAACTTATTATATATATATTTTCT
TGTTATAGATAGCTTCGATACCGTCGGCTCGAGAATGCATCTAGAGGATCCCCACAGGTCCGACGCCGCC
ATCTCTAGGCCCGCGCCGGCCCCCTCGCACAGACTTGTGGGAGAAGCTCGGCTACTCCCCTGCCCCGGTT
AATTTGCATATAATATTTCCTAGTAACTATAGAGGCTTAATGTGCGATAAAAGACAGATAATCTGTTCTT
TTTAATACTAGCTACATTTTACATGATAGGCTTGGATTTCTATAAGAGATACAAATACTAAATTATTATT
TTAAAAAACAGCACAAAAGGAAACTCACCCTAACTGTAAAGTAATTTACCGTTCGTATAGTATAAATTAT
ACGAAGTTATAAGCCTTGTTTGATCAGCCTGTTCTTACGAGGGTTTAAGAGCTATGCTGGAAACAGCATA
GCAAGTTTAAATAAGGCTAGTCCGTTATCAACTTGAAAAAGTGGCACCGAGTCGGTGCTTTTTTTGGATC
CAGATATAACTTCGTATAGTATAAATTATTGCTTCGGTAAAGCCTTGTTTGATAGTGGGAACCTTCTGGG
AGTTTAAGAGCTATGCTGGAAACAGCATAGCAAGTTTAAATAAGGCTAGTCCGTTATCAACTTGAAAAAG
TGGCACCGAGTCGGTGCTTTTTTTGGGACTATAACTTCGTATAGTATAAATTATTGCTTCGGTAAAGCCT
TGTTTGAATGTCTCAGACCATATGGGGTTTAAGAGCTATGCTGGAAACAGCATAGCAAGTTTAAATAAGG
CTAGTCCGTTATCAACTTGAAAAAGTGGCACCGAGTCGGTGCTTTTTTTGGGACTATAACTTCGTATAGT
ATAAATTATTGCTTCGGTAAAGCCTTGTTTGTGTCTCGAACAACTACACTGGTTTAAGAGCTATGCTGGA
AACAGCATAGCAAGTTTAAATAAGGCTAGTCCGTTATCAACTTGAAAAAGTGGCACCGAGTCGGTGCTTT
TTTTGGGACTATAACTTCGTATAGTATAAATTATTGCTTCGGTAAAGCCTTGTTTGTGAAATATGATGCA
ACTGTGGTTTAAGAGCTATGCTGGAAACAGCATAGCAAGTTTAAATAAGGCTAGTCCGTTATCAACTTGA
AAAAGTGGCACCGAGTCGGTGCTTTTTTTGCTATTATAACTTCGTATAGTATAAATTATTGCTTCGGTAA
AGCCTTGTTTGACTATTCCAATGTTCAGTGGGTTTAAGAGCTATGCTGGAAACAGCATAGCAAGTTTAAA
TAAGGCTAGTCCGTTATCAACTTGAAAAAGTGGCACCGAGTCGGTGCTTTTTTTGGGACTATAACTTCGT
ATAGTATAAATTATTGCTTCGGTAAAGCCTTGTTTGAGTGCTTGCAAGGCCCAGAGGTTTAAGAGCTATG
CTGGAAACAGCATAGCAAGTTTAAATAAGGCTAGTCCGTTATCAACTTGAAAAAGTGGCACCGAGTCGGT
GCTTTTTTTTACGTATAACTTCGTATAGTATAAATTATTGCTTCGGTAAAGCCTTGTTTGCTTACCAGGA
TATCTTCTGGGTTTAAGAGCTATGCTGGAAACAGCATAGCAAGTTTAAATAAGGCTAGTCCGTTATCAAC
TTGAAAAAGTGGCACCGAGTCGGTGCTTTTTTTGCTATTATAACTTCGTATAGTATAAATTATTGCTTCG
GTAAAGCCTTGTTTGAATCAGAGTCTAATCAACCAGTTTAAGAGCTATGCTGGAAACAGCATAGCAAGTT
TAAATAAGGCTAGTCCGTTATCAACTTGAAAAAGTGGCACCGAGTCGGTGCTTTTTTTGCTGCTATAACT
TCGTATAGTATAAATTATTGCTTCGGTAAAGCCTTGTTTGTTGTTCGAGACACAACAGCGGTTTAAGAGC
TATGCTGGAAACAGCATAGCAAGTTTAAATAAGGCTAGTCCGTTATCAACTTGAAAAAGTGGCACCGAGT
CGGTGCTTTTTTTGCTATTATAACTTCGTATAGTATAAATTATTGCTTCGGTAAAGCCTTGTTTGTGACC
TGCATCCCATCAAAGGTTTAAGAGCTATGCTGGAAACAGCATAGCAAGTTTAAATAAGGCTAGTCCGTTA
TCAACTTGAAAAAGTGGCACCGAGTCGGTGCTTTTTTTGCTGCTATAACTTCGTATAGTATAAATTATTG
CTTCGGTAAAGCCTTGTTTGGAGTCACAATTCCCAGTCAGGTTTAAGAGCTATGCTGGAAACAGCATAGC
AAGTTTAAATAAGGCTAGTCCGTTATCAACTTGAAAAAGTGGCACCGAGTCGGTGCTTTTTTTGCTATTA
TAACTTCGTATAGTATAAATTATTGCTTCGGTAAAGCCTTGTTTGTAAATGTGCAGACAGATTTGGTTTA
AGAGCTATGCTGGAAACAGCATAGCAAGTTTAAATAAGGCTAGTCCGTTATCAACTTGAAAAAGTGGCAC
CGAGTCGGTGCTTTTTTTCGAATATAACTTCGTATAGTATAAATTATTGCTTCGGTAAAGCCTTGTTTGG
AAGGGACAAAAGATGACAGGTTTAAGAGCTATGCTGGAAACAGCATAGCAAGTTTAAATAAGGCTAGTCC
GTTATCAACTTGAAAAAGTGGCACCGAGTCGGTGCTTTTTTTGGGACTATAACTTCGTATAGTATAAATT
ATTGCTTCGGTAAAGCCTTGTTTGAATCACTAGCAAGATGCCCAGTTTAAGAGCTATGCTGGAAACAGCA
TAGCAAGTTTAAATAAGGCTAGTCCGTTATCAACTTGAAAAAGTGGCACCGAGTCGGTGCTTTTTTTGCT
GCTATAACTTCGTATAGTATAAATTATTGCTTCGGTAAAGCCTTGTTTGTGTCTCGAACAACTACACTGG
TTTAAGAGCTATGCTGGAAACAGCATAGCAAGTTTAAATAAGGCTAGTCCGTTATCAACTTGAAAAAGTG
GCACCGAGTCGGTGCTTTTTTTGCTGCTATAACTTCGTATAGTATAAATTATTGCTTCGGTAAAGCCTTG
TTTGGATTATGGTCCTGAGAGCCGGTTTAAGAGCTATGCTGGAAACAGCATAGCAAGTTTAAATAAGGCT
AGTCCGTTATCAACTTGAAAAAGTGGCACCGAGTCGGTGCTTTTTTTGCTGCTATAACTTCGTATAGTAT
AAATTATTGCTTCGGTAAAGCCTTGTTTGAAACAAAAGGAGATATCAAGGTTTAAGAGCTATGCTGGAAA
CAGCATAGCAAGTTTAAATAAGGCTAGTCCGTTATCAACTTGAAAAAGTGGCACCGAGTCGGTGCTTTTT
TTGCTGCTATAACTTCGTATAGTATAAATTATTGCTTCGGTAAAGCCTTGTTTGAAATGCTAAGTGTGGA
AATGGTTTAAGAGCTATGCTGGAAACAGCATAGCAAGTTTAAATAAGGCTAGTCCGTTATCAACTTGAAA
AAGTGGCACCGAGTCGGTGCTTTTTTTCTCGTATAACTTCGTATAGTATAAATTATTGCTTCGGTAAAGC
CTTGTTTGGACTTTTCGCCACAGCGTGGGTTTAAGAGCTATGCTGGAAACAGCATAGCAAGTTTAAATAA
GGCTAGTCCGTTATCAACTTGAAAAAGTGGCACCGAGTCGGTGCTTTTTTTGCTATTATAACTTCGTATA
GTATAAATTATTGCTTCGGTAAAGCCTTGTTTGGAGGAAACCTGACCATCGAGGTTTAAGAGCTATGCTG
GAAACAGCATAGCAAGTTTAAATAAGGCTAGTCCGTTATCAACTTGAAAAAGTGGCACCGAGTCGGTGCT
TTTTTTGCTGCTATAACTTCGTATAGTATAAATTATTGCTTCGGTAAAGCCTTGTTTGGCACTCTGGACA
GTTCCACAGTTTAAGAGCTATGCTGGAAACAGCATAGCAAGTTTAAATAAGGCTAGTCCGTTATCAACTT
GAAAAAGTGGCACCGAGTCGGTGCTTTTTTTGCTGCTATAACTTCGTATAGTATAAATTATTGCTTCGGT
AAAGCCTTGTTTGGACAGGTCGATTGCTCTGGGGTTTAAGAGCTATGCTGGAAACAGCATAGCAAGTTTA
AATAAGGCTAGTCCGTTATCAACTTGAAAAAGTGGCACCGAGTCGGTGCTTTTTTTGCTGCTATAACTTC
GTATAGTATAAATTATTGCTTCGGTAAAGCCTTGTTTGTGTGCATATTTATTGCATCGGTTTAAGAGCTA
TGCTGGAAACAGCATAGCAAGTTTAAATAAGGCTAGTCCGTTATCAACTTGAAAAAGTGGCACCGAGTCG
GTGCTTTTTTTGCTGCTATAACTTCGTATAGTATAAATTATTGCTTCGGTAAAGCCTTGTTTGTGTAATT
TGTTTGGGCACGAGTTTAAGAGCTATGCTGGAAACAGCATAGCAAGTTTAAATAAGGCTAGTCCGTTATC
AACTTGAAAAAGTGGCACCGAGTCGGTGCTTTTTTTTTCATATAACTTCGTATAGTATAAATTATTGCTT
CGGTAAAGCCTTGTTTGCATAAGGTACCACCACGCTGGTTTAAGAGCTATGCTGGAAACAGCATAGCAAG
TTTAAATAAGGCTAGTCCGTTATCAACTTGAAAAAGTGGCACCGAGTCGGTGCTTTTTTTGCTGCTATAA
CTTCGTATAGTATAAATTATTGCTTCGGTAAAGCCTTGTTTGATTCAAACTGCTCCCCCGAGGTTTAAGA
GCTATGCTGGAAACAGCATAGCAAGTTTAAATAAGGCTAGTCCGTTATCAACTTGAAAAAGTGGCACCGA
GTCGGTGCTTTTTTTGCTGCTATAACTTCGTATAGTATAAATTATTGCTTCGGTAAAGCCTTGTTTGGTA
ACCAATAGCTTCCAATGGTTTAAGAGCTATGCTGGAAACAGCATAGCAAGTTTAAATAAGGCTAGTCCGT
TATCAACTTGAAAAAGTGGCACCGAGTCGGTGCTTTTTTTGGGACTATAACTTCGTATAGTATAAATTAT
TGCTTCGGTAAAGCCTTGTTTGTTCAACCGAAAAGTAGACCAGTTTAAGAGCTATGCTGGAAACAGCATA
GCAAGTTTAAATAAGGCTAGTCCGTTATCAACTTGAAAAAGTGGCACCGAGTCGGTGCTTTTTTTGCTAT
TATAACTTCGTATAGTATAAATTATTGCTTCGGTAAAGCCTTGTTTGGAAACTATTCCAATGTTCAGGTT
TAAGAGCTATGCTGGAAACAGCATAGCAAGTTTAAATAAGGCTAGTCCGTTATCAACTTGAAAAAGTGGC
ACCGAGTCGGTGCTTTTTTTGGGACTATAACTTCGTATAGTATAAATTATTGCTTCGGTAAAGCCTTGTT
TGGACCCTCCAAGCACAACCATGTTTAAGAGCTATGCTGGAAACAGCATAGCAAGTTTAAATAAGGCTAG
TCCGTTATCAACTTGAAAAAGTGGCACCGAGTCGGTGCTTTTTTTAGGTTATAACTTCGTATAGTATAAA
TTATTGCTTCGGTAAAGCCTTGTTTGAATTTTCTTCTTCTGTACGGGTTTAAGAGCTATGCTGGAAACAG
CATAGCAAGTTTAAATAAGGCTAGTCCGTTATCAACTTGAAAAAGTGGCACCGAGTCGGTGCTTTTTTTG
GGACTATAACTTCGTATAGTATAAATTATTGCTTCGGTAAAGCCTTGTTTGAAGCCTGTATGTGCCCCTC
GGTTTAAGAGCTATGCTGGAAACAGCATAGCAAGTTTAAATAAGGCTAGTCCGTTATCAACTTGAAAAAG
TGGCACCGAGTCGGTGCTTTTTTTGTGTTTATAACTTCGTATAGTATAAATTATTGCTTCGGTAAAGCCT
TGTTTGAATGAAAAGTGACATTGATGGTTTAAGAGCTATGCTGGAAACAGCATAGCAAGTTTAAATAAGG
CTAGTCCGTTATCAACTTGAAAAAGTGGCACCGAGTCGGTGCTTTTTTTGGGACTATAACTTCGTATAGT
ATAAATTATTGCTTCGGTAAAGCCTTGTTTGAAATACCCAGAAACAACGGAGTTTAAGAGCTATGCTGGA
AACAGCATAGCAAGTTTAAATAAGGCTAGTCCGTTATCAACTTGAAAAAGTGGCACCGAGTCGGTGCTTT
TTTTGCTGCTATAACTTCGTATAGTATAAATTATTGCTTCGGTAAAGCCTTGTTTGCAAGTTCCGCCACT
GAACATGTTTAAGAGCTATGCTGGAAACAGCATAGCAAGTTTAAATAAGGCTAGTCCGTTATCAACTTGA
AAAAGTGGCACCGAGTCGGTGCTTTTTTTGCTGCTATAACTTCGTATAGTATAAATTATTGCTTCGGTAA
AGCCTTGTTTGCATACCTGAAAGATGTCAGTGTTTAAGAGCTATGCTGGAAACAGCATAGCAAGTTTAAA
TAAGGCTAGTCCGTTATCAACTTGAAAAAGTGGCACCGAGTCGGTGCTTTTTTTGCAGTATAACTTCGTA
TAGTATAAATTATTGCTTCGGTAAAGCCTTGTTTGAACAGATCGTCCATGCAGTGGTTTAAGAGCTATGC
TGGAAACAGCATAGCAAGTTTAAATAAGGCTAGTCCGTTATCAACTTGAAAAAGTGGCACCGAGTCGGTG
CTTTTTTTGCTGCTATAACTTCGTATAGTATAAATTATTGCTTCGGTAAAGCCTTGTTTGGCACCCGGTC
AGAGAGATGTGTTTAAGAGCTATGCTGGAAACAGCATAGCAAGTTTAAATAAGGCTAGTCCGTTATCAAC
TTGAAAAAGTGGCACCGAGTCGGTGCTTTTTTTGCTGCTATAACTTCGTATAGTATAAATTATTGCTTCG
GTAAAGCCTTGTTTGCCACCCTGGTCATTATGGAAGTTTAAGAGCTATGCTGGAAACAGCATAGCAAGTT
TAAATAAGGCTAGTCCGTTATCAACTTGAAAAAGTGGCACCGAGTCGGTGCTTTTTTTGGGACTATAACT
TCGTATAGTATAAATTATTGCTTCGGTAAAGCCTTGTTTGTGGGACCTTGCCATCCCACGGTTTAAGAGC
TATGCTGGAAACAGCATAGCAAGTTTAAATAAGGCTAGTCCGTTATCAACTTGAAAAAGTGGCACCGAGT
CGGTGCTTTTTTTGCTATTATAACTTCGTATAGTATAAATTATTGCTTCGGTAAAGCCTTGTTTGTATAC
ATAGCGCCTCTGACTGTTTAAGAGCTATGCTGGAAACAGCATAGCAAGTTTAAATAAGGCTAGTCCGTTA
TCAACTTGAAAAAGTGGCACCGAGTCGGTGCTTTTTTTGTGTTTATAACTTCGTATAGTATAAATTATTG
CTTCGGTAAAGCCTTGTTTGGTAGCAGAAATCTTATATCGGTTTAAGAGCTATGCTGGAAACAGCATAGC
AAGTTTAAATAAGGCTAGTCCGTTATCAACTTGAAAAAGTGGCACCGAGTCGGTGCTTTTTTTGATATAT
AACTTCGTATAGTATAAATTATTGCTTCGGTAAAGCCTTGTTTGTCCCCAGCATCTTATCCGGGGTTTAA
GAGCTATGCTGGAAACAGCATAGCAAGTTTAAATAAGGCTAGTCCGTTATCAACTTGAAAAAGTGGCACC
GAGTCGGTGCTTTTTTTGGGACTATAACTTCGTATAGTATAAATTATTGCTTCGGTAAAGCCTTGTTTGT
TTAGCCCACACATACAGCTGTTTAAGAGCTATGCTGGAAACAGCATAGCAAGTTTAAATAAGGCTAGTCC
GTTATCAACTTGAAAAAGTGGCACCGAGTCGGTGCTTTTTTTGCTGCTATAACTTCGTATAGTATAAATT
ATTGCTTCGGTAAAGCCTTGTTTGCAGGTAGACATCGTTGATGGGTTTAAGAGCTATGCTGGAAACAGCA
TAGCAAGTTTAAATAAGGCTAGTCCGTTATCAACTTGAAAAAGTGGCACCGAGTCGGTGCTTTTTTTGCT
ATTATAACTTCGTATAGTATAAATTATTGCTTCGGTAAAGCCTTGTTTGTGAAGTTGTTATATTCAGAGG
TTTAAGAGCTATGCTGGAAACAGCATAGCAAGTTTAAATAAGGCTAGTCCGTTATCAACTTGAAAAAGTG
GCACCGAGTCGGTGCTTTTTTTGCTGCTATAACTTCGTATAGTATAAATTATTGCTTCGGTAAAGCCTTG
TTTGAATTCACTGTAAAGCTGGAAGTTTAAGAGCTATGCTGGAAACAGCATAGCAAGTTTAAATAAGGCT
AGTCCGTTATCAACTTGAAAAAGTGGCACCGAGTCGGTGCTTTTTTTGGGACTATAACTTCGTATAGTAT
AAATTATTGCTTCGGTAAAGCCTTGTTTGACCACATGTTTGCTTCGTTGGTTTAAGAGCTATGCTGGAAA
CAGCATAGCAAGTTTAAATAAGGCTAGTCCGTTATCAACTTGAAAAAGTGGCACCGAGTCGGTGCTTTTT
TTTCGATATAACTTCGTATAGTATAAATTATTGCTTCGGTAAAGCCTTGTTTGAGAAGGGACAAAAGATG
ACAGTTTAAGAGCTATGCTGGAAACAGCATAGCAAGTTTAAATAAGGCTAGTCCGTTATCAACTTGAAAA
AGTGGCACCGAGTCGGTGCTTTTTTTGCTATTATAACTTCGTATAGTATAAATTATTGCTTCGGTAAAGC
CTTGTTTGCAATGTCTCAGACCATATGGGTTTAAGAGCTATGCTGGAAACAGCATAGCAAGTTTAAATAA
GGCTAGTCCGTTATCAACTTGAAAAAGTGGCACCGAGTCGGTGCTTTTTTTGGGACTATAACTTCGTATA
GTATAAATTATTGCTTCGGTAAAGCCTTGTTTGCAGCCGTTCCATAATGACCAGTTTAAGAGCTATGCTG
GAAACAGCATAGCAAGTTTAAATAAGGCTAGTCCGTTATCAACTTGAAAAAGTGGCACCGAGTCGGTGCT
TTTTTTGCTATTATAACTTCGTATAGTATAAATTATTGCTTCGGTAAAGCCTTGTTTGCATGTCTATGAC
CTGTGCAAGTTTAAGAGCTATGCTGGAAACAGCATAGCAAGTTTAAATAAGGCTAGTCCGTTATCAACTT
GAAAAAGTGGCACCGAGTCGGTGCTTTTTTTGGGACTATAACTTCGTATAGTATAAATTATTGCTTCGGT
AAAGCCTTGTTTGTTGGTCAAGATCTTCACAGAGTTTAAGAGCTATGCTGGAAACAGCATAGCAAGTTTA
AATAAGGCTAGTCCGTTATCAACTTGAAAAAGTGGCACCGAGTCGGTGCTTTTTTTGCTGCTATAACTTC
GTATAGTATAAATTATTGCTTCGGTAAAGCCTTGTTTGAGAAATTGACATTCACCTGGGTTTAAGAGCTA
TGCTGGAAACAGCATAGCAAGTTTAAATAAGGCTAGTCCGTTATCAACTTGAAAAAGTGGCACCGAGTCG
GTGCTTTTTTTTGGCTATAACTTCGTATAGTATAAATTATTGCTTCGGTAAAGCCTTGTTTGTCTACAGA
TGACTGCCATGGGTTTAAGAGCTATGCTGGAAACAGCATAGCAAGTTTAAATAAGGCTAGTCCGTTATCA
ACTTGAAAAAGTGGCACCGAGTCGGTGCTTTTTTTGCTGCTATAACTTCGTATAGTATAAATTATTGCTT
CGGTAAAGCCTTGTTTGCACGTGCAATCCCAGGCCAGGTTTAAGAGCTATGCTGGAAACAGCATAGCAAG
TTTAAATAAGGCTAGTCCGTTATCAACTTGAAAAAGTGGCACCGAGTCGGTGCTTTTTTTGGGACTATAA
CTTCGTATAGTATAAATTATTGCTTCGGTAAAGCCTTGTTTGGACAGTTCCACAAGGAACGTGTTTAAGA
GCTATGCTGGAAACAGCATAGCAAGTTTAAATAAGGCTAGTCCGTTATCAACTTGAAAAAGTGGCACCGA
GTCGGTGCTTTTTTTGCTGCTATAACTTCGTATAGTATAAATTATTGCTTCGGTAAAGCCTTGTTTGATG
TTGGCAGCAATGGAGCGGTTTAAGAGCTATGCTGGAAACAGCATAGCAAGTTTAAATAAGGCTAGTCCGT
TATCAACTTGAAAAAGTGGCACCGAGTCGGTGCTTTTTTTGCTATTATAACTTCGTATAGTATAAATTAT
TGCTTCGGTAAAGCCTTGTTTGTGGTCAAGATCTTCACAGAAGTTTAAGAGCTATGCTGGAAACAGCATA
GCAAGTTTAAATAAGGCTAGTCCGTTATCAACTTGAAAAAGTGGCACCGAGTCGGTGCTTTTTTTGCTGC
TATAACTTCGTATAGTATAAATTATTGCTTCGGTAAAGCCTTGTTTGACTCTTACACCATCCACTCTGTT
TAAGAGCTATGCTGGAAACAGCATAGCAAGTTTAAATAAGGCTAGTCCGTTATCAACTTGAAAAAGTGGC
ACCGAGTCGGTGCTTTTTTAACAAGCTTTACCGTTCGTATAGTATAAATTATACGAAGTTATTTCCTGTG
TGAAATTGTTATCCGCTCACAATTACACACAACATACGAGCCGGAATGCATAACTTACGGTAAATGGCCC
GCCTGGCTGACCGCCCAACGACCCCCGCCCATTGACGTCAATAATGACGTATGTTCCCATAGTAACGCCA
ATAGGGACTTTCCATTGACGTCAATGGGTGGAGTATTTACGGTAAACTGCCCACTTGGCAGTACATCAAG
TGTATCATATGCCAAGTACGCCCCCTATTGACGTCAATGACGGTAAATGGCCCGCCTGGCATTATGCCCA
GTACATGACCTTATGGGACTTTCCTACTTGGCAGTACATCTACGTATTAGTCATCGCTATTACCATGGTC
GAGGTGAGCCCCACGTTCTGCTTCACTCTCCCCATCTCCCCCCCCTCCCCACCCCCAATTTTGTATTTAT
TTATTTTTTAATTATTTTGTGCAGCGATGGGGGCGGGGGGGGGGGGGGGGCGCGCGCCRGGSGGGGSGGG
GSGGGGSGGGGGGSGGGGSGGGGSGRGGSGGRGAGGTGCGGCGGCAGCCAATCAGAGCGGCGCGCTCCGA
AAGTTTCCTTTTATGGCGAGGCGGCGGCGGCGGCGGCCCTATAAAAAGCGAAGCGCGCGGCGGGCGGGAG
TCGCTGCGCGCTGCCTTCGCCCCGTGCCCCGCTCCGCCGCCGCCTCGCGCCGCCCGCCCCGGCTCTGACT
GACCGCGTTACTCCCACAGGTGAGCGGGCGGGACGGCCCTTCTCCTCCGGGCTGTAATTAGCGCTTGGTT
TAATGACGGCTTGTTTCTTTTCTGTGGCTGCGTGAAAGCCTTGAGGGGCTCCGGGAGGGCCCTTTGTGCG
GGGGGAGCGGCTCGGGGGGTGCGTGCGTGTGTGTGTGTGCGTGGGGAGCGCCGCGTGCGGCTCCGCGCTG
CCCGGCGGCTGTGAGCGCTGCGGGCGCGGCGCGGGGCTTTGTGCGCTCCGCAGTGTGCGCGAGGGGAGCG
CGGCCGGGGGCGGTGCCCCGCGGTGCGGGGGGGGCTGCGAGGGGAACAAAGGCTGCGTGCGGGGTGTGTG
CGTGGGGGGGTGAGCAGGGGGTGTGGGCGCGTCGGTCGGGCTGCAACCCCCCTGCACCCCCCTCCCCGAG
TTGCTGAGCACGGCCCGGCTTCGGGTGCGGGGCTCCGTACGGGGCGTGGCGCGGGGCTCGCCGTGCCGGG
CGGGGGGTGGCGGCAGGTGGGGGTGCCGGGCGGGGCGGGGCCGCCTCGGGCCGGGGRGGGCTCGGGGGRG
GGGCGCGGCGGCCCCCGGAGCGCCGGCGGCTGTCGAGGCGCGGCGAGCCGCAGCCATTGCCTTTTATGGT
AATCGTGCGAGAGGGCGCAGGGACTTCCTTTGTCCCAAATCTGTGCGGAGCCGAAATCTGGGAGGCGCCG
CCGCACCCCCTCTAGCGGGCGCGGGGCGAAGCGGTGCGGCGCCGGCAGGAAGGAAATGGGCGGGGAGGGC
CTTCGTGCGTCGCCGCGCCGCCGTCCCCTTCTCCCTCTCCAGCCTCGGGGCTGTCCGCGGGGGGACGGCT
GCCTTCGGGGGGGACGGGGCAGGGCGGGGTTCGGCTTCTGGCGTGTGACCGGCGGCTCTAGAGCCTCTGC
TAACCATGTTCATGCCTTCTTCTTTTTCCTACAGCTCCTGGGCAACGTGCTGGTTATTGTGCTGTCTCAT
CATTTTGGCAAAGAATTGGGCCACCATGGTGAGCAAGGGCGAGGAGGATAACATGGCCATCATCAAGGAG
TTCATGCGCTTCAAGGTGCACATGGAGGGCTCCGTGAACGGCCACGAGTTCGAGATCGAGGGCGAGGGCG
AGGGCCGCCCCTACGATGGCACCCAGACCGCCAAGCTGAAGGTGACCAAGGGTGGCCCCCTGCCCTTCGC
CTGGGACATCCTGTCCCCTCAGTTCATGTACGGCTCCAAGGCCTACGTGAAGCACCCCGCCGACATCCCC
GACTACTTGAAGCTGTCCTTCCCCGAGGGCTTCAAGTGGGAGCGCGTGATGAACTTCGAGGACGGCGGCG
TGGTGACCGTGACCCAGGACTCCTCCCTGCAGGACGGCGAGTTCATCTACAAGGTGAAGCTGCGCGGCAC
CAACTTCCCCTCCGACGGCCCCGTAATGCAGAAGAAGACCATGGGCTGGGAGGCCTCCTCCGAGCGGATG
TACCCCGAGGACGGCGCCCTGAAGGGCGAGATCAAGCAGAGGCTGAAGCTGAAGGACGGCGGCCACTACG
ACGCTGAGGTCAAGACCACCTACAAGGCCAAGAAGCCCGTGCAGCTGCCCGGCGCCTACAACGTCAACAT
CAAGTTGGACATCACCTCCCACAACGAGGACTACACCATCGTGGAACAGTACGAACGCGCCGAGGGCCGC
CACTCCACCGGCGGCATGGACGAGCTGTACAAGTAAGGCGCGCCATAATCGATGATGATCCAGACATGAT
AAGATACATTGATGAGTTTGGACAAACCACAACTAGAATGCAGTGAAAAAAATGCTTTATTTGTGAAATT
TGTGATGCTATTGCTTTATTTGTAACCATTATAAGCTGCAATAAACAAGTTAACAACAACAATTGCATTC
ATTTTATGTTTCAGGTTCAGGGGGAGGTGTGGGAGGTTTTTTATACCGAATGCATCTAGAGGATCCTCGA
GCCCGTCGACCGATAAAAGTTTTGTTACTTTATAGAAGAAATTTTGAGTTTTTGTTTTTTTTTAATAAAT
AAATAAACATAAATAAATTGTTTGTTGAATTTATTATTAGTATGTAAGTGTAAATATAATAAAACTTAAT
ATCTATTCAAATTAATAAATAAACCTCGATATACAGACCGATAAAACACATGCGTCAATTTTACGCATGA
TTATCTTTAACGTACGTCACAATATGATTATCTTTCTAGGGTTAAAGGCCTTCGGTCGTTCGGCTGCGGC
GAGCGGTATCAGCTCACTCAAAGGCGGTAATACGGTTATCCACAGAATCAGGGGATAACGCAGGAAAGAA
CATGTGAGCAAAAGGCCAGCAAAAGGCCAGGAACCGTAAAAAGGCCGCGTTGCTGGCGTTTTTCCATAGG
CTCCGCCCCCCTGACGAGCATCACAAAAATCGACGCTCAAGTCAGAGGTGGCGAAACCCGACAGGACTAT
AAAGATACCAGGCGTTTCCCCCTGGAAGCTCCCTCGTGCGCTCTCCTGTTCCGACCCTGCCGCTTACCGG
ATACCTGTCCGCCTTTCTCCCTTCGGGAAGCGTGGCGCTTTCTCATAGCTCACGCTGTAGGTATCTCAGT
TCGGTGTAGGTCGTTCGCTCCAAGCTGGGCTGTGTGCACGAACCCCCCGTTCAGCCCGACCGCTGCGCCT
TATCCGGTAACTATCGTCTTGAGTCCAACCCGGTAAGACACGACTTATCGCCACTGGCAGCAGCCACTGG
TAACAGGATTAGCAGAGCGAGGTATGTAGGCGGTGCTACAGAGTTCTTGAAGTGGTGGCCTAACTACGGC
TACACTAGAAGAACAGTATTTGGTATCTGCGCTCTGCTGAAGCCAGTTACCTTCGGAAAAAGAGTTGGTA
GCTCTTGATCCGGCAAACAAACCACCGCTGGTAGCGGTGGTTTTTTTGTTTGCAAGCAGCAGATTACGCG
CAGAAAAAAAGGATCTCAAGAAGATCCTTTGATCTTTTCTACGGGGTCTGACGCTCAGTGGAACGAAAAC
TCACGTTAAGGG
